>Addgene plasmid #68923 | pAT788 | depositor full sequence | sequence record 121338 | pAT788 sequence 5771 bps
ATCCATCAAAATTCGTTTTCTCTATGTTGGATTCCTTGTTGCTCATATTGTGATGATAATTTCTACAAAT
ATAGTCATTGGTAACTATCTATGAAACTGTTTGATACTTTTATAGTTGATTAAACTTGTTCATGGCATTT
GCCTTAATATCATCCGCTATGTCAATGTAGGGTTTCATAGCTTTGTAGTCGCTGTGTCCCGTCCATTTCA
TGACCACCTGTGCCGGGATTCCGAGAGCCAGCGCATTGCAGATGAATGTCCTTCTTCCTGCATGGGTACT
GAGCAAAGCGTATTTGGGTGTGACTTCATCAATACGTTCATTTCCCTTGTAGTAGGTTTCCCGTACAGGC
TCGTTGATTTCTGCCAGTTCGCCCAGCTCTTTCAGGTAATCGTTCATCTTCTGGTTGCTGATGACGGGCA
GAGCCATGTAATTCTCGAAATGGATGTCCTTGTATTTGTCCAGTATGGCTTTGCTGTATTTGTTCAGTTC
AATCGTCAGGCTGTCGGCAGTCTTGACTGTGGTTATTTCGATGTGGTCGGACTTCACATCGCTTCTTTTC
AGATTGCGAACATCCGAATACCGCAAACTCGTAAAGCAGCAGAACAGGAAAACATCACGCACACGTTCCA
GGTATTGCTTATCCTTGGGTATCTGGTAGTCTTTCAGCTTGTTCAGTTCATCCCAAGTCAGGAAGATTAC
TTTTTTCGAGGTGGTTTTCAGTTTCGGTTTGAACGTATCGTATGCAATGTTCTGATGATGTCCTTTCTTG
AAGCTCCAGCGCAGGAACCATTTGAGGAATCCCATTTGCTTGCCGATGGTGCTGTTTCTCATATCCTTGG
TGTCACGCAGGAAGTTGACGTATTCGTTCAATCCAAACTCGTTGAAATAGTTGAACGTTGCATCCTCCTT
GAACTCTTTGAGGTGGTTCCTCACTGCTGCAAATTTTTCATAGGTGGATGCCGTCCAGTTATTCTGGTTA
CCGCACTCTTTTACAAACTCATCGAACACCTCCCAAAAGCTGACAGGGGCTTCTTCCGGCTGTTCTTCGC
TGGTGTCTTTCATTCTCATGTTGAAAGCTTCCTTCAACTGTTGGGTCGTTGGCATGACCTCCTGCACCTC
AAATTCCTTGAAAATATTCTGGATTTCGGCATAGTATTTCAGCAAGTCCGTATTGATTTCGGCTGCACTT
TGCTTTAGCTTGTTGGTACATCCGCTCTTTACCCGCTGCTTATCTGCATCCCATTTGGCTACGTCAATCC
GGTAGCCCGTTGTAAACTCGATGCGTTGGCTGGCAAAGATGACACGCATACGGATGGGTACGTTCTCTAC
GATTGGCACACCGTTCTTTTTCCGGCTCTCCAATGCAAAAATGATGTTGCGCTTGATATTCATAATTGGG
TGCGTTTGAAATTCTACACCCAAATATACACCCAATTATTGAGATAGCAAAAGACATTTAGAAACATTTA
CTTTTACTCTATATTGTAATTTACACTTGATTATCAGTCGTTTGCAGTCTTATGATATTCTGTGAAAGTA
TAAGTTCGAGAGCCTGTCTCTCCGCAAAAAACGCTGAAAATCAGCAGATTGCAAAACAAACACCCTGTTT
TACACCCAAGAATGTAAAGTCGGCTGTTTTTGTTTTATTTAAGATAATACAACCACTACATAATAAAAGA
GTAGCGATATTAAAAGAATCCGATGAGAAAAGACTAATATTTATCTATCCATTCAGTTTGATTTTTCAGG
ACTTTACATCGTCCTGAAAGTATTTGTTGGTACCGGTACCGAGGACGCGTAAACATTTACAGTTGCATGT
GGCCTATTGTTTTTAGCCGTTAAATATTTTATAACTATTAAATAGCGATACAAATTGTTCGAAACTAATA
TTGTTTATATCATATATTCTCGCATGTTTTAAAGCTTTATTAAATTGATTTTTTGTAAACAGTTTTTCGT
ACTCTTTGTTAACCCATTTCATTACAAAAGTTTCATATTTTTTTCTCTCTTTAAATGCCATTTTTGCTGG
CTTTCTTTTTAATACAATTAATGTGCTATCCACTTTAGGTTTTGGATGGAAATAATACCTAGGAATTTTT
GCTAATATAGAAATATCTACCTCTGCCATTAACAGCAATGCTAGTGATCTGTTTGTATCTAATAACATTT
TAGCAAAACCATATTCCACTATTAAATAACTTATTGTGGCTGAACTTTCAAAAACAATTTTTCGAATTAT
ATTTGTGCTTATGTTGTAAGGTATGCTGCCAAATATTTTATATGGATTGTGGCTAGGAAATGTAAATTTC
AGTATATCATCATTTACTATTTGATAGTTAGGATAATTTAAGAGCTTATTACGAGTTACCTCACATAATT
TAGAATCAATTTCTATCGCCGTTACAAAATTACATCTCTTTACCAATCCAGCAGTAAAATGACCTTTCCC
TGCACCTATTTCAAAGATGTTATCTTTTTCATCTAAACTTATGCAATTCATTATTTTTTCTATGTGATAT
TTTGAAGTAATAAAATTTTGACTATCTTTTATATTTACTTTGTTCATTATAACCTCTCCTTAATTTATTG
CATCTCTTTTCGAATATTTATGTTTTTTGAGAAAAGAACGTACTCATGGTTCATCCCGATATGCGTATCG
GTCTGTATATCAGCAACTTTCTATGTGTTTCAACTACAATAGTCATCTATTCTCATCTTTCTGAGTCCAC
CCCCTGCAAAGCCCCTCTTTACGACATAAAAATTCGGTCGGAAAAGGTATGCAAAAGATGTTTCTCTCTT
TAAGAGAAACTCTTCGGGATGCAAAAATATGAAAATAACTCCAATTCACCAAATTATATAGCGACTTTTT
TACAAAATGCTAAAATTTGTTGATTTCCGTCAAGCAATTGTTGAGCAAAAATGTCTTTTACGATAAAATG
ATACCTCAATATCAACTGTTTAGCAAAACGATATTTCTCTTAAAGAGAGAAACACCTTTTTGTTCACCAA
TCCCCGACTTTTAATCCCGCGGCCATGATTGAAAAAGGAAGAGTATGAGTATTCAACATTTCCGTGTCGC
CCTTATTCCCTTTTTTGCGGCATTTTGCCTTCCTGTTTTTGCTCACCCAGAAACGCTGGTGAAAGTAAAA
GATGCTGAAGATCAGTTGGGTGCACGAGTGGGTTACATCGAACTGGATCTCAACAGCGGTAAGATCCTTG
AGAGTTTTCGCCCCGAAGAACGTTTTCCAATGATGAGCACTTTTAAAGTTCTGCTATGTGGCGCGGTATT
ATCCCGTATTGACGCCGGGCAAGAGCAACTCGGTCGCCGCATACACTATTCTCAGAATGACTTGGTTGAG
TACTCACCAGTCACAGAAAAGCATCTTACGGATGGCATGACAGTAAGAGAATTATGCAGTGCTGCCATAA
CCATGAGTGATAACACTGCGGCCAACTTACTTCTGACAACGATCGGAGGACCGAAGGAGCTAACCGCTTT
TTTGCACAACATGGGGGATCATGTAACTCGCCTTGATCGTTGGGAACCGGAGCTGAATGAAGCCATACCA
AACGACGAGCGTGACACCACGATGCCTGTAGCAATGGCAACAACGTTGCGCAAACTATTAACTGGCGAAC
TACTTACTCTAGCTTCCCGGCAACAATTAATAGACTGGATGGAGGCGGATAAAGTTGCAGGACCACTTCT
GCGCTCGGCCCTTCCGGCTGGCTGGTTTATTGCTGATAAATCTGGAGCCGGTGAGCGTGGGTCTCGCGGT
ATCATTGCAGCACTGGGGCCAGATGGTAAGCCCTCCCGTATCGTAGTTATCTACACGACGGGGAGTCAGG
CAACTATGGATGAACGAAATAGACAGATCGCTGAGATAGGTGCCTCACTGATTAAGCATTGGTAACTGTC
AGACCAAGTTTACTCATAACGCGTCAATTCGAGGGGGATCAATTCCGTGATAGGTGGGCTGCCCTTCCTG
GTTGGCTTGGTTTCATCAGCCATCCGCTTGCCCTCATCTGTTACGCCGGCGGTAGCCGGCCAGCCTCGCA
GAGCAGGATTCCCGTTGAGCACCGCCAGGTGCGAATAAGGGACAGTGAAGAAGGAACACCCGCTCGCGGG
TGGGCCTACTTCACCTATCCTGCCCGGCTGACGCCGTTGGATACACCAAGGAAAGTCTACACGAACCCTT
TGGCAAAATCCTGTATATCGTGCGAAAAAGGATGGATATACCGAAAAAATCGCTATAATGACCCCGAAGC
AGGGTTATGCAGCGGAAAACGGAATTGATCCGGCCACGATGCGTCCGGCGTAGAGGATCTGAAGATCAGC
AGTTCAACCTGTTGATAGTACGTACTAAGCTCTCATGTTTCACGTACTAAGCTCTCATGTTTAACGTACT
AAGCTCTCATGTTTAACGAACTAAACCCTCATGGCTAACGTACTAAGCTCTCATGGCTAACGTACTAAGC
TCTCATGTTTCACGTACTAAGCTCTCATGTTTGAACAATAAAATTAATATAAATCAGCAACTTAAATAGC
CTCTAAGGTTTTAAGTTTTATAAGAAAAAAAAGAATATATAAGGCTTTTAAAGCTTTTAAGGTTTAACGG
TTGTGGACAACAAGCCAGGGATGTAACGCACTGAGAAGCCCTTAGAGCCTCTCAAAGCAATTTTGAGTGA
CACAGGAACACTTAACGGCTGACATGGGAATTCCCCTCCACCGCGGTGGCGGCCGCTGATCTGGAAGAAG
CAATGAAAGCTGCTGTTAAGTCTCCGAATCAGGTATTGTTCCTGACAGGTGTATTCCCATCCGGTAAACG
CGGATACTTTGCAGTTGATCTGACTCAGGAATAAATTATAAATTAAGGTAAGAAGATTGTAGGATAAGCT
AATGAAATAGAAAAAGGATGCCGTCACACAACTTGTCGGCATTCTTTTTTGTTTTATTAGTTGAAAATAT
AGTGAAAACTTTGCAACAGCATAGCTCAGCACAGATTATTTGTCGTAACTTTGCACTCCGAAATAAAGAC
ATATAAAAGAAAAGACACCATGGTTTTTACTCTGGAAGATTTTGTTGGCGATTGGCGTCAGACCGCGGGT
TATAATTTGGATCAAGTCCTGGAACAGGGTGGCGTAAGCTCTCTGTTCCAGAACCTGGGTGTGAGCGTGA
CGCCGATTCAGCGCATCGTTCTGTCCGGCGAGAACGGTCTGAAAATTGATATTCATGTGATCATCCCGTA
CGAAGGCCTGAGCGGTGACCAAATGGGTCAAATCGAGAAAATCTTTAAAGTCGTCTACCCAGTTGACGAT
CACCACTTCAAGGTTATCTTGCATTACGGTACGCTGGTGATTGATGGTGTGACCCCGAATATGATTGACT
ATTTCGGCCGTCCGTATGAAGGCATTGCCGTTTTTGACGGTAAAAAGATCACCGTCACCGGTACCCTGTG
GAATGGCAATAAGATTATTGACGAGCGTCTGATTAACCCGGACGGCAGCCTGCTGTTCCGCGTGACCATC
AACGGTGTCACGGGTTGGCGTCTGTGCGAGCGCATCCTGGCATAATGAACTGCACTTGCTTTGATAATTA
ATGATAAACAATCTAAAAGCACTCTAATCGTTATCGGAGTGCTTTTAGATTACTAATCAAATTGCTTCTA
CTAATTGCCTATCTTCCAGTGATGGAACAGCATTTGTGCATTGGCTGCAACAATCAGCCTTACTTGTGCC
TGTTCTATTTCCGAACCGACCGCTTGTATGA
Features (pLannotate 1.2.2; 8 found; start..end, strand, type, name):
   1839..2567    -  CDS            ermC': ERM_BACIU - Experimental evidence at protein level: Swiss-Prot protein existence level 1. This protein produces a dimethylation of the adenine residue at position 2085 in 23S rRNA, resulting in reduced affinity between ribosomes and macrolide-lincosamide-streptogramin B antibiotics. From Bacillus subtilis.
   3038..3054    +  promoter       AmpR promoter (fragment): bla
   3055..3915    +  CDS            AmpR: β-lactamase; bla; confers resistance to ampicillin, carbenicillin, and related antibiotics
   3968..4013    -  CDS            traJ (fragment): oriT-recognizing protein; traJ
   4046..4155    -  oriT           oriT: incP origin of transfer
   4326..4714    +  rep_origin     R6K γ ori: γ replication origin from E. coli plasmid R6K; requires the R6K initiator protein pi for replication
   4726..4747    +  misc_feature   MCS (fragment): pBluescript multiple cloning site
   5006..5572    +  CDS            LUCI_OPLGR: Experimental evidence at protein level: Swiss-Prot protein existence level 1. Catalytic subunit of oplophorus-luciferin 2-monooxygenase. Oxidoreductase that converts coelenterazine (the oplophorus luciferin) to coelenteramide under emission of blue light with a maximum at 454 nm. Is also active with bisdeoxycoelenterazine. From Oplophorus gracilirostris (Luminous shrimp).
