[The description below was written by a language model from this plasmid's Addgene catalogue record and pLannotate feature annotations shown in this document.]
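Description:
pAT788 is a 5,771 bp bacterial expression plasmid built on the pNBU2 backbone and designed to deliver a constitutive luciferase reporter into Bacteroides, in the context of work on engineering the human gut commensal Bacteroides thetaiotaomicron. In E. coli it is a low-copy plasmid that replicates from the R6K γ origin. This origin depends on the pi initiator protein supplied in trans, which is why the plasmid is propagated in a pir-expressing strain. Selection in E. coli is by ampicillin through the β-lactamase gene (AmpR). An incP origin of transfer, with an adjacent traJ fragment, allows the plasmid to be mobilised by conjugation from a suitable donor into Bacteroides. There the R6K origin should not support replication, and recipients are selected with erythromycin. The annotated erm-type rRNA methyltransferase gene, detected by similarity to ermC', matches this marker. pNBU2 vectors are generally used for site-specific chromosomal integration, but the feature table leaves roughly the first 1.8 kb unannotated and identifies no integrase or attachment site, so the integration machinery cannot be confirmed from it.

The payload is NanoLuc, listed as a 516 bp insert. The feature table detects it as a coding sequence related to the catalytic subunit of the Oplophorus gracilirostris luciferase, located just downstream of a multiple cloning site fragment. According to the catalogue entry, it is expressed constitutively from the PAM3 promoter with the GH023 ribosome binding site. Neither element is annotated in the table, though both presumably lie in the unannotated region upstream of the luciferase gene. The construct appears to serve as a luminescent readout for the strength of this particular promoter and RBS combination in Bacteroides, as one member of a set of characterised expression parts.
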