Addgene plasmid #68923: pAT788
Purpose: NanoLuc expressed constiutively from PAM3 and GH023 RBS, pNBU2 backbone, AmpR
Depositing lab: Timothy Lu & Christopher Voigt. Depositing organization: Massachusetts Institute of Technology. Publication: Programming a Human Commensal Bacterium, Bacteroides thetaiotaomicron, to Sense and Respond to Stimuli in the Murine Gut Microbiota. Mimee M, Tucker AC, Voigt CA, Lu TK. Cell Syst. 2015 Jul 29;1(1):62-71. doi: 10.1016/j.cels.2015.06.001. PubMed 26918244.
Backbone
  Vector backbone: pNBU2
  Total vector size (bp): 5771
  Vector type: Bacterial Expression
  Selectable markers: Erythromycin in Bacteroides
Growth in bacteria
  Bacterial resistance: Ampicillin, 100 μg/mL
  Growth temperature: 37°C
  Growth strain: Pir1
  Copy number: Low Copy
Gene/Insert
  Gene/Insert name: NanoLuc
  Insert size (bp): 516
Terms and licenses: Academic/Nonprofit Terms; Industry Terms: Not Available to Industry
How to cite: pAT788 was a gift from Timothy Lu & Christopher Voigt (Addgene plasmid # 68923 ; http://n2t.net/addgene:68923 ; RRID:Addgene_68923)
