>Addgene plasmid #68923 | pAT788 | addgene partial sequence | sequence record 126492 | pGP704-R 5'-aacaagccagggatgtaacg-3'
ATTTTGAGTGACACAGGAACACTTAACGGCTGACATGGGAATTCCCCTCCACCGCGGTGGCGGCCGCTGA
TCTGGAAGAAGCAATGAAAGCTGCTGTTAAGTCTCCGAATCAGGTATTGTTCCTGACAGGTGTATTCCCA
TCCGGTAAACGCGGATACTTTGCAGTTGATCTGACTCAGGAATAAATTATAAATTAAGGTAAGAAGATTG
TAGGATAAGCTAATGAAATAGAAAAAGGATGCCGTCACACAACTTGTCGGCATTCTTTTTTGTTTTATTA
GTTGAAAATATAGTGAAAACTTTGCAACAGCATAGCTCAGCACAGATTATTTGTCGTAACTTTGCACTCC
GAAATAAAGACATATAAAAGAAAAGACACCATGGTTTTTACTCTGGAAGATTTTGTTGGCGATTGGCGTC
AGACCGCGGGTTATAATTTGGATCAAGTCCTGGAACAGGGTGGCGTAAGCTCTCTGTTCCAGAACCTGGG
TGTGAGCGTGACGCCGATTCAGCGCATCGTTCTGTCCGGCGAGAACGGTCTGAAAATTGATATTCATGTG
ATCATCCCGTACGAAGGCCTGAGCGGTGACCAAATGGGTCAAATCGAGAAAATCTTTAAAGTCGTCTACC
CAGTTGACGATCACCACTTCAAGGTTATCTTGCATTACGGTACGCTGGTGATTGATGGTGTGACCCCGAA
TATGATTGACTATTTCGGCCGTCCGTATGAAGGCATTGCCGTTTTTGACGGTAAAAAGATCACCGTCACC
GGTACCCTGTGGAATGGCAATAAGATTATTGACGAGCGTCTGATTAACCCGGACGGCAGCCTGCTGTTCC
GCGTGACCATCAACGGTGTCACGGGTTGGCGTCTGTGCGAGCGCATCCTGGCATAATGAACTGCACT
