>Addgene plasmid #68923 | pAT788 | addgene partial sequence | sequence record 126495 | hhvEBNA1-R 5'-TGGAATAGCAAGGGCAGTTC-3'
TTGATGGTCACGCGGAACAGCAGGCTGCCGTCCGGGTTAATCAGACGCTCGTCAATAATCTTATTGCCAT
TCCACAGGGTACCGGTGACGGTGATCTTTTTACCGTCAAAAACGGCAATGCCTTCATACGGACGGCCGAA
ATAGTCAATCATATTCGGGGTCACACCATCAATCACCAGCGTACCGTAATGCAAGATAACCTTGAAGTGG
TGATCGTCAACTGGGTAGACGACTTTAAAGATTTTCTCGATTTGACCCATTTGGTCACCGCTCAGGCCTT
CGTACGGGATGATCACATGAATATCAATTTTCAGACCGTTCTCGCCGGACAGAACGATGCGCTGAATCGG
CGTCACGCTCACACCCAGGTTCTGGAACAGAGAGCTTACGCCACCCTGTTCCAGGACTTGATCCAAATTA
TAACCCGCGGTCTGACGCCAATCGCCAACAAAATCTTCCAGAGTAAAAACCATGGTGTCTTTTCTTTTAT
ATGTCTTTATTTCGGAGTGCAAAGTTACGACAAATAATCTGTGCTGAGCTATGCTGTTGCAAAGTTTTCA
CTATATTTTCAACTAATAAAACAAAAAAGAATGCCGACAAGTTGTGTGACGGCATCCTTTTTCTATTTCA
TTAGCTTATCCTACAATCTTCTTACCTTAATTTATAATTTATTCCTGAGTCAGATCAACTGCAAAGTATC
CGCGTTTACCGGATGGGAATACACCTGTCAGGAACAATACCTGATTCGGAGACTTAACAGCAGCTTTCAT
